>Addgene plasmid #57271 | Dronpa-ER-5 | depositor partial sequence | sequence record 88409 | insert sequence
TCAATGGGGAGTTTGTTTTGGCACCAAAATCAACGGGACTTTCCAAAATGTCGTAACAACTCCGCCCCCA
TTGACGCAAATGGGCGGTAGGCGTGTACGGTGGGAGGTCTATATAAGCAGAGCTGGTTTAGTGAACCGTC
AGATCCGCTAGCGCCACCATGCTGCTATCCGTGCCGTTGCTGCTCGGCCTCCTCGGCCTGGCCGTCGCCG
CACCGGTCGCCACCATGGTGAGTGTGATTAAACCAGACATGAAGATCAAGCTGCGTATGGAAGGCGCTGT
AAATGGACACCCGTTCGCGATTGAAGGAGTTGGCCTTGGGAAGCCTTTCGAGGGAAAACAGAGTATGGAC
CTTAAAGTCAAAGAAGGCGGACCTCTGCCTTTCGCCTATGACATCTTGACAACTGTGTTCTGTTACGGCA
ACAGGGTATTCGCCAAATACCCAGAAAATATAGTAGACTATTTCAAGCAGTCGTTTCCTGAGGGCTACTC
TTGGGAACGAAGCATGAATTACGAAGACGGGGGCATTTGTAACGCGACAAACGACATAACCCTGGATGGT
GACTGTTATATCTATGAAATTCGATTTGATGGTGTGAACTTTCCTGCCAATGGTCCAGTTATGCAGAAGA
GGACTGTGAAATGGGAGCCATCCACTGAGAAATTGTATGTGCGTGATGGAGTGCTGAAGGGTGATGTTAA
CATGGCTCTGTCGCTTGAAGGAGGTGGCCATTACCGATGTGACTTCAAAACTACTTATAAAGCTAAGAAG
GTTGTCCAGTTGCCAGACTATCACTTTGTGGACCACCACATTGAGATTAAAAGCCACGACAAAGATTACA
GTAATGTTAATCTGCATGAGCACGCCGAAGCGCATTCTGAGCTGCCGAGGCAGGCCAAGTCCGGAAAGGA
CGAGCTGTAAGAATTCTGCAGTCGACGGTACCGCGGGCCCGGGATCCACCGGATCTAGATAACTGATCAT
AATCAGCCATACCACATTTGTAGAGGTTTTACTTGCTTTAAAAAAACCTCCCACACCTCCCCCTGAACCT
GAAACATAAAATGAA
