>Addgene plasmid #57271 | Dronpa-ER-5 | addgene partial sequence | sequence record 112369 | CMV-F 5'-CGCAAATGGGCGGTAGGCGTG-3'
TTTAGTGACCGTCAGATCCGCTAGCGCCACCATGCTGCTATCCGTGCCGTTGCTGCTCGGCCTCCTCGGC
CTGGCCGTCGCCGCACCGGTCGCCACCATGGTGAGTGTGATTAAACCAGACATGAAGATCAAGCTGCGTA
TGGAAGGCGCTGTAAATGGACACCCGTTCGCGATTGAAGGAGTTGGCCTTGGGAAGCCTTTCGAGGGAAA
ACAGAGTATGGACCTTAAAGTCAAAGAAGGCGGACCTCTGCCTTTCGCCTATGACATCTTGACAACTGTG
TTCTGTTACGGCAACAGGGTATTCGCCAAATACCCAGAAAATATAGTAGACTATTTCAAGCAGTCGTTTC
CTGAGGGCTACTCTTGGGAACGAAGCATGAATTACGAAGACGGGGGCATTTGTAACGCGACAAACGACAT
AACCCTGGATGGTGACTGTTATATCTATGAAATTCGATTTGATGGTGTGAACTTTCCTGCCAATGGTCCA
GTTATGCAGAAGAGGACTGTGAAATGGGAGCCATCCACTGAGAAATTGTATGTGCGTGATGGAGTGCTGA
AGGGTGATGTTAACATGGCTCTGTCGCTTGAAGGAGGTGGCCATTACCGATGTGACTTCAAAACTACTTA
TAAAGCTAAGAAGGTTGTCCAGTTGCCAGACTATCACTTTGTGGACCACCACATTGAGATTAAAAGCCAC
GACAAAGATTACAGTAATGTTAATCTGCATGAGCACGCCGAAGCGCATTCTGAGCTGCCGAGGCAGGCCA
AGTCCGGAAAGGACGAGCTGTAAGAATTCTGCAGTCGACGGTACCGCGGGCCCGGGATCCACCGGATCTA
GATAACTGATCATAATCAGCCATACCACATTTGTAGAGGTTT
