[The description below was written by a language model from this plasmid's Addgene catalogue record.]
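Description:
Dronpa-ER-5 is a mammalian expression plasmid that directs the fluorescent protein Dronpa to the endoplasmic reticulum. It is built on a Dronpa backbone of about 4.75 kb without the insert, is maintained at high copy number in E. coli under kanamycin selection, and carries a neomycin resistance marker so that transfected mammalian cells can be selected with G418. The record does not list the origins of replication or give a feature table. The 3′ sequencing primer sits in an SV40 polyadenylation region, which suggests this element lies downstream of the expression cassette.

The insert is the ER signal peptide from human calreticulin (CALR), expressed from the CMV promoter as a fusion with Dronpa. A signal peptide of this kind directs the nascent protein into the ER lumen during translation, so the fluorescent label should mark the ER network. The record does not say whether a C-terminal retention motif such as KDEL is also present, nor does it state the order of the fused parts or explain the "5" in the name. Excitation and emission maxima are recorded as 503 nm and 518 nm, placing Dronpa in the green range. From general knowledge, Dronpa is a reversibly photoswitchable protein that can be turned off and on with light, which makes it useful for tracking and super-resolution imaging. The stated purpose is ER localization, so the construct is typically used as an organelle marker for fluorescence microscopy of ER morphology and dynamics in live or fixed mammalian cells.
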