Addgene plasmid #57271: Dronpa-ER-5
Purpose: Localization: Endoplasmic Reticulum, Excitation: 503, Emission: 518
Depositing lab: Michael Davidson. Depositing organization: Florida State University, Tallahassee.
Backbone
  Vector backbone: Dronpa
  Backbone size w/o insert (bp): 4750
  Vector type: Mammalian Expression
  Selectable markers: Neomycin (select with G418)
Growth in bacteria
  Bacterial resistance: Kanamycin, 50 μg/mL
  Growth temperature: 37°C
  Growth strain: DH5alpha
  Copy number: High Copy
Gene/Insert
  Gene/Insert name: ER (alt name: NM_004343.3)
  Species: H. sapiens (human)
  Mutation: ER Signal Peptide
  Entrez Gene: CALR (a.k.a. CALR1, CRT, HEL-S-99n, RO, SSA, cC1qR)
  Promoter: CMV
  Tag / fusion protein: Dronpa
  Cloning method: Unknown
  Sequencing primers: 5′ CMV-F; 3′ SV40pA-R
Terms and licenses: Academic/Nonprofit Terms; Industry Terms
Depositor comments: . Excitation = 503; Emission = 518
How to cite: Dronpa-ER-5 was a gift from Michael Davidson (Addgene plasmid # 57271 ; http://n2t.net/addgene:57271 ; RRID:Addgene_57271)
